>Addgene plasmid #116511 | pHAGE-PIK3CA-M1043L | addgene full sequence | sequence record 242644 | Addgene NGS Result
TGGAAGGGCTAATTCACTCCCAAAGAAGACAAGATATCCTTGATCTGTGGATCTACCACACACAAGGCTA
CTTCCCTGATTAGCAGAACTACACACCAGGGCCAGGGGTCAGATATCCACTGACCTTTGGATGGTGCTAC
AAGCTAGTACCAGTTGAGCCAGATAAGGTAGAAGAGGCCAATAAAGGAGAGAACACCAGCTTGTTACACC
CTGTGAGCCTGCATGGGATGGATGACCCGGAGAGAGAAGTGTTAGAGTGGAGGTTTGACAGCCGCCTAGC
ATTTCATCACGTGGCCCGAGAGCTGCATCCGGAGTACTTCAAGAACTGCTGATATCGAGCTTGCTACAAG
GGACTTTCCGCTGGGGACTTTCCAGGGAGGCGTGGCCTGGGCGGGACTGGGGAGTGGCGAGCCCTCAGAT
CCTGCATATAAGCAGCTGCTTTTTGCCTGTACTGGGTCTCTCTGGTTAGACCAGATCTGAGCCTGGGAGC
TCTCTGGCTAACTAGGGAACCCACTGCTTAAGCCTCAATAAAGCTTGCCTTGAGTGCTTCAAGTAGTGTG
TGCCCGTCTGTTGTGTGACTCTGGTAACTAGAGATCCCTCAGACCCTTTTAGTCAGTGTGGAAAATCTCT
AGCAGTGGCGCCCGAACAGGGACTTGAAAGCGAAAGGGAAACCAGAGGAGCTCTCTCGACGCAGGACTCG
GCTTGCTGAAGCGCGCACGGCAAGAGGCGAGGGGCGGCGACTGGTGAGTACGCCAAAAATTTTGACTAGC
GGAGGCTAGAAGGAGAGAGATGGGTGCGAGAGCGTCAGTATTAAGCGGGGGAGAATTAGATCGCGATGGG
AAAAAATTCGGTTAAGGCCAGGGGGAAAGAAAAAATATAAATTAAAACATATAGTATGGGCAAGCAGGGA
GCTAGAACGATTCGCAGTTAATCCTGGCCTGTTAGAAACATCAGAAGGCTGTAGACAAATACTGGGACAG
CTACAACCATCCCTTCAGACAGGATCAGAAGAACTTAGATCATTATATAATACAGTAGCAACCCTCTATT
GTGTGCATCAAAGGATAGAGATAAAAGACACCAAGGAAGCTTTAGACAAGATAGAGGAAGAGCAAAACAA
AAGTAAGACCACCGCACAGCAAGCGGCCGGCCGCTGATCTTCAGACCTGGAGGAGGAGATATGAGGGACA
ATTGGAGAAGTGAATTATATAAATATAAAGTAGTAAAAATTGAACCATTAGGAGTAGCACCCACCAAGGC
AAAGAGAAGAGTGGTGCAGAGAGAAAAAAGAGCAGTGGGAATAGGAGCTTTGTTCCTTGGGTTCTTGGGA
GCAGCAGGAAGCACTATGGGCGCAGCGTCAATGACGCTGACGGTACAGGCCAGACAATTATTGTCTGGTA
TAGTGCAGCAGCAGAACAATTTGCTGAGGGCTATTGAGGCGCAACAGCATCTGTTGCAACTCACAGTCTG
GGGCATCAAGCAGCTCCAGGCAAGAATCCTGGCTGTGGAAAGATACCTAAAGGATCAACAGCTCCTGGGG
ATTTGGGGTTGCTCTGGAAAACTCATTTGCACCACTGCTGTGCCTTGGAATGCTAGTTGGAGTAATAAAT
CTCTGGAACAGATTTGGAATCACACGACCTGGATGGAGTGGGACAGAGAAATTAACAATTACACAAGCTT
AATACACTCCTTAATTGAAGAATCGCAAAACCAGCAAGAAAAGAATGAACAAGAATTATTGGAATTAGAT
AAATGGGCAAGTTTGTGGAATTGGTTTAACATAACAAATTGGCTGTGGTATATAAAATTATTCATAATGA
TAGTAGGAGGCTTGGTAGGTTTAAGAATAGTTTTTGCTGTACTTTCTATAGTGAATAGAGTTAGGCAGGG
ATATTCACCATTATCGTTTCAGACCCACCTCCCAACCCCGAGGGGACCCGACAGGCCCGAAGGAATAGAA
GAAGAAGGTGGAGAGAGAGACAGAGACAGATCCATTCGATTAGTGAACGGATCTCGACGGTATCGCCGAA
TTCACAAATGGCAGTATTCATCCACAATTTTAAAAGAAAAGGGGGGATTGGGGGGTACAGTGCAGGGGAA
AGAATAGTAGACATAATAGCAACAGACATACAAACTAAAGAATTACAAAAACAAATTACAAAAATTCAAA
ATTTTCGGGTTTATTACAGGGACAGCAGAGATCCAGTTTGGACTAGTCGTGAGGCTCCGGTGCCCGTCAG
TGGGCAGAGCGCACATCGCCCACAGTCCCCGAGAAGTTGGGGGGAGGGGTCGGCAATTGAACCGGTGCCT
AGAGAAGGTGGCGCGGGGTAAACTGGGAAAGTGATGTCGTGTACTGGCTCCGCCTTTTTCCCGAGGGTGG
GGGAGAACCGTATATAAGTGCAGTAGTCGCCGTGAACGTTCTTTTTCGCAACGGGTTTGCCGCCAGAACA
CAGGTAAGTGCCGTGTGTGGTTCCCGCGGGCCTGGCCTCTTTACGGGTTATGGCCCTTGCGTGCCTTGAA
TTACTTCCACCTGGCTGCAGTACGTGATTCTTGATCCCGAGCTTCGGGTTGGAAGTGGGTGGGAGAGTTC
GAGGCCTTGCGCTTAAGGAGCCCCTTCGCCTCGTGCTTGAGTTGAGGCCTGGCCTGGGCGCTGGGGCCGC
CGCGTGCGAATCTGGTGGCACCTTCGCGCCTGTCTCGCTGCTTTCGATAAGTCTCTAGCCATTTAAAATT
TTTGATGACCTGCTGCGACGCTTTTTTTCTGGCAAGATAGTCTTGTAAATGCGGGCCAAGATCTGCACAC
TGGTATTTCGGTTTTTGGGGCCGCGGGCGGCGACGGGGCCCGTGCGTCCCAGCGCACATGTTCGGCGAGG
CGGGGCCTGCGAGCGCGGCCACCGAGAATCGGACGGGGGTAGTCTCAAGCTGGCCGGCCTGCTCTGGTGC
CTGGCCTCGCGCCGCCGTGTATCGCCCCGCCCTGGGCGGCAAGGCTGGCCCGGTCGGCACCAGTTGCGTG
AGCGGAAAGATGGCCGCTTCCCGGCCCTGCTGCAGGGAGCTCAAAATGGAGGACGCGGCGCTCGGGAGAG
CGGGCGGGTGAGTCACCCACACAAAGGAAAAGGGCCTTTCCGTCCTCAGCCGTCGCTTCATGTGACTCCA
CGGAGTACCGGGCGCCGTCCAGGCACCTCGATTAGTTCTCGAGCTTTTGGAGTACGTCGTCTTTAGGTTG
GGGGGAGGGGTTTTATGCGATGGAGTTTCCCCACACTGAGTGGGTGGAGACTGAAGTTAGGCCAGCTTGG
CACTTGATGTAATTCTCCTTGGAATTTGCCCTTTTTGAGTTTGGATCTTGGTTCATTCTCAAGCCTCAGA
CAGTGGTTCAAAGTTTTTTTCTTCCATTTCAGGTGTCGTGAAGCGGCCCTGCAGATATCAACAAGTTTGT
ACAAAAAAGCAGGCACCATGCCTCCAAGACCATCATCAGGTGAACTGTGGGGCATCCACTTGATGCCCCC
AAGAATCCTAGTAGAATGTTTACTACCAAATGGAATGATAGTGACTTTAGAATGCCTCCGTGAGGCTACA
TTAATAACCATAAAGCATGAACTATTTAAAGAAGCAAGAAAATACCCCCTCCATCAACTTCTTCAAGATG
AATCTTCTTACATTTTCGTAAGTGTTACTCAAGAAGCAGAAAGGGAAGAATTTTTTGATGAAACAAGACG
ACTTTGTGACCTTCGGCTTTTTCAACCCTTTTTAAAAGTAATTGAACCAGTAGGCAACCGTGAAGAAAAG
ATCCTCAATCGAGAAATTGGTTTTGCTATCGGCATGCCAGTGTGTGAATTTGATATGGTTAAAGATCCAG
AAGTACAGGACTTCCGAAGAAATATTCTGAACGTTTGTAAAGAAGCTGTGGATCTTAGGGACCTCAATTC
ACCTCATAGTAGAGCAATGTATGTCTATCCTCCAAATGTAGAATCTTCACCAGAATTGCCAAAGCACATA
TATAATAAATTAGATAAAGGGCAAATAATAGTGGTGATCTGGGTAATAGTTTCTCCAAATAATGACAAGC
AGAAGTATACTCTGAAAATCAACCATGACTGTGTACCAGAACAAGTAATTGCTGAAGCAATCAGGAAAAA
AACTCGAAGTATGTTGCTATCCTCTGAACAACTAAAACTCTGTGTTTTAGAATATCAGGGCAAGTATATT
TTAAAAGTGTGTGGATGTGATGAATACTTCCTAGAAAAATATCCTCTGAGTCAGTATAAGTATATAAGAA
GCTGTATAATGCTTGGGAGGATGCCCAATTTGATGTTGATGGCTAAAGAAAGCCTTTATTCTCAACTGCC
AATGGACTGTTTTACAATGCCATCTTATTCCAGACGCATTTCCACAGCTACACCATATATGAATGGAGAA
ACATCTACAAAATCCCTTTGGGTTATAAATAGTGCACTCAGAATAAAAATTCTTTGTGCAACCTACGTGA
ATGTAAATATTCGAGACATTGATAAGATCTATGTTCGAACAGGTATCTACCATGGAGGAGAACCCTTATG
TGACAATGTGAACACTCAAAGAGTACCTTGTTCCAATCCCAGGTGGAATGAATGGCTGAATTATGATATA
TACATTCCTGATCTTCCTCGTGCTGCTCGACTTTGCCTTTCCATTTGCTCTGTTAAAGGCCGAAAGGGTG
CTAAAGAGGAACACTGTCCATTGGCATGGGGAAATATAAACTTGTTTGATTACACAGACACTCTAGTATC
TGGAAAAATGGCTTTGAATCTTTGGCCAGTACCTCATGGATTAGAAGATTTGCTGAACCCTATTGGTGTT
ACTGGATCAAATCCAAATAAAGAAACTCCATGCTTAGAGTTGGAGTTTGACTGGTTCAGCAGTGTGGTAA
AGTTCCCAGATATGTCAGTGATTGAAGAGCATGCCAATTGGTCTGTATCCCGAGAAGCAGGATTTAGCTA
TTCCCACGCAGGACTGAGTAACAGACTAGCTAGAGACAATGAATTAAGGGAAAATGACAAAGAACAGCTC
AAAGCAATTTCTACACGAGATCCTCTCTCTGAAATCACTGAGCAGGAGAAAGATTTTCTATGGAGTCACA
GACACTATTGTGTAACTATCCCCGAAATTCTACCCAAATTGCTTCTGTCTGTTAAATGGAATTCTAGAGA
TGAAGTAGCCCAGATGTATTGCTTGGTAAAAGATTGGCCTCCAATCAAACCTGAACAGGCTATGGAACTT
CTGGACTGTAATTACCCAGATCCTATGGTTCGAGGTTTTGCTGTTCGGTGCTTGGAAAAATATTTAACAG
ATGACAAACTTTCTCAGTATTTAATTCAGCTAGTACAGGTCCTAAAATATGAACAATATTTGGATAACTT
GCTTGTGAGATTTTTACTGAAGAAAGCATTGACTAATCAAAGGATTGGGCACTTTTTCTTTTGGCATTTA
AAATCTGAGATGCACAATAAAACAGTTAGCCAGAGGTTTGGCCTGCTTTTGGAGTCCTATTGTCGTGCAT
GTGGGATGTATTTGAAGCACCTGAATAGGCAAGTCGAGGCAATGGAAAAGCTCATTAACTTAACTGACAT
TCTCAAACAGGAGAAGAAGGATGAAACACAAAAGGTACAGATGAAGTTTTTAGTTGAGCAAATGAGGCGA
CCAGATTTCATGGATGCTCTACAGGGCTTTCTGTCTCCTCTAAACCCTGCTCATCAACTAGGAAACCTCA
GGCTTGAAGAGTGTCGAATTATGTCCTCTGCAAAAAGGCCACTGTGGTTGAATTGGGAGAACCCAGACAT
CATGTCAGAGTTACTGTTTCAGAACAATGAGATCATCTTTAAAAATGGGGATGATTTACGGCAAGATATG
CTAACACTTCAAATTATTCGTATTATGGAAAATATCTGGCAAAATCAAGGTCTTGATCTTCGAATGTTAC
CTTATGGTTGTCTGTCAATCGGTGACTGTGTGGGACTTATTGAGGTGGTGCGAAATTCTCACACTATTAT
GCAAATTCAGTGCAAAGGCGGCTTGAAAGGTGCACTGCAGTTCAACAGCCACACACTACATCAGTGGCTC
AAAGACAAGAACAAAGGAGAAATATATGATGCAGCCATTGACCTGTTTACACGTTCATGTGCTGGATACT
GTGTAGCTACCTTCATTTTGGGAATTGGAGATCGTCACAATAGTAACATCATGGTGAAAGACGATGGACA
ACTGTTTCATATAGATTTTGGACACTTTTTGGATCACAAGAAGAAAAAATTTGGTTATAAACGAGAACGT
GTGCCATTTGTTTTGACACAGGATTTCTTAATAGTGATTAGTAAAGGAGCCCAAGAATGCACAAAGACAA
GAGAATTTGAGAGGTTTCAGGAGATGTGTTACAAGGCTTATCTAGCTATTCGACAGCATGCCAATCTCTT
CATAAATCTTTTCTCAATGATGCTTGGCTCTGGAATGCCAGAACTACAATCTTTTGATGACATTGCATAC
ATTCGAAAGACCCTAGCCTTAGATAAAACTGAGCAAGAGGCTTTGGAGTATTTCATGAAACAACTGAATG
ATGCACATCATGGTGGCTGGACAACAAAAATGGATTGGATCTTCCACACAATTAAACAGCATGCATTGAA
CTAGAACCCAGCTTTCTTGTACAAAGTGGTGATATCCAATTAACCCTCACTAAAGGGTGATAGAATTTGT
GTTTAATGAACCCTATAGTGAGTCGTATTACCACCCAACTTTTCTATACAAAGTGGTTGATATCCAGCAC
AGTGGCGGCCGCTCGAGTCTAGAGGGCCCGCGGTTCGAAGGTAAGCCTATCCCTAACCCTCTCCTCGGTC
TCGATTCTACGCGTACCGGTTAGTAATGAGATCCCTCCCCCCCCCCTAACGTTACTGGCCGAAGCCGCTT
GGAATAAGGCCGGTGTGCGTTTGTCTATATGTTATTTTCCACCATATTGCCGTCTTTTGGCAATGTGAGG
GCCCGGAAACCTGGCCCTGTCTTCTTGACGAGCATTCCTAGGGGTCTTTCCCCTCTCGCCAAAGGAATGC
AAGGTCTGTTGAATGTCGTGAAGGAAGCAGTTCCTCTGGAAGCTTCTTGAAGACAAACAACGTCTGTAGC
GACCCTTTGCAGGCAGCGGAACCCCCCACCTGGCGACAGGTGCCTCTGCGGCCAAAAGCCACGTGTATAA
GATACACCTGCAAAGGCGGCACAACCCCAGTGCCACGTTGTGAGTTGGATAGTTGTGGAAAGAGTCAAAT
GGCTCTCCTCAAGCGTATTCAACAAGGGGCTGAAGGATGCCCAGAAGGTACCCCATTGTATGGGATCTGA
TCTGGGGCCTCGGTGCACATGCTTTACATGTGTTTAGTCGAGGTTAAAAAAACGTCTAGGCCCCCCGAAC
CACGGGGACGTGGTTTTCCTTTGAAAAACACGATGATAATATGGCCACACATATGACCGAGTACAAGCCC
ACGGTGCGCCTCGCCACCCGCGACGACGTCCCCAGGGCCGTACGCACCCTCGCCGCCGCGTTCGCCGACT
ACCCCGCCACGCGCCACACCGTCGATCCGGACCGCCACATCGAGCGGGTCACCGAGCTGCAAGAACTCTT
CCTCACGCGCGTCGGGCTCGACATCGGCAAGGTGTGGGTCGCGGACGACGGCGCCGCGGTGGCGGTCTGG
ACCACGCCGGAGAGCGTCGAAGCGGGGGCGGTGTTCGCCGAGATCGGCCCGCGCATGGCCGAGTTGAGCG
GTTCCCGGCTGGCCGCGCAGCAACAGATGGAAGGCCTCCTGGCGCCGCACCGGCCCAAGGAGCCCGCGTG
GTTCCTGGCCACCGTCGGCGTCTCGCCCGACCACCAGGGCAAGGGTCTGGGCAGCGCCGTCGTGCTCCCC
GGAGTGGAGGCGGCCGAGCGCGCCGGGGTGCCCGCCTTCCTGGAGACCTCCGCGCCCCGCAACCTCCCCT
TCTACGAGCGGCTCGGCTTCACCGTCACCGCCGACGTCGAGGTGCCCGAAGGACCGCGCACCTGGTGCAT
GACCCGCAAGCCCGGTGCCTAAATCGATAGATCCTAATCAACCTCTGGATTACAAAATTTGTGAAAGATT
GACTGGTATTCTTAACTATGTTGCTCCTTTTACGCTATGTGGATACGCTGCTTTAATGCCTTTGTATCAT
GCTATTGCTTCCCGTATGGCTTTCATTTTCTCCTCCTTGTATAAATCCTGGTTGCTGTCTCTTTATGAGG
AGTTGTGGCCCGTTGTCAGGCAACGTGGCGTGGTGTGCACTGTGTTTGCTGACGCAACCCCCACTGGTTG
GGGCATTGCCACCACCTGTCAGCTCCTTTCCGGGACTTTCGCTTTCCCCCTCCCTATTGCCACGGCGGAA
CTCATCGCCGCCTGCCTTGCCCGCTGCTGGACAGGGGCTCGGCTGTTGGGCACTGACAATTCCGTGGTGT
TGTCGGGGAAATCATCGTCCTTTCCTTGGCTGCTCGCCTGTGTTGCCACCTGGATTCTGCGCGGGACGTC
CTTCTGCTACGTCCCTTCGGCCCTCAATCCAGCGGACCTTCCTTCCCGCGGCCTGCTGCCGGCTCTGCGG
CCTCTTCCGCGTCTTCGCCTTCGCCCTCAGACGAGTCGGATCTCCCTTTGGGCCGCCTCCCCGCCTGAGA
TCCTTTAAGACCAATGACTTACAAGGCAGCTGTAGATCTTAGCCACTTTTTAAAAGAAAAGGGGGGACTG
GAAGGGCTAATTCACTCCCAACGAAGACAAGATCTGCTTTTTGCTTGTACTGGGTCTCTCTGGTTAGACC
AGATCTGAGCCTGGGAGCTCTCTGGCTAACTAGGGAACCCACTGCTTAAGCCTCAATAAAGCTTGCCTTG
AGTGCTTCAAGTAGTGTGTGCCCGTCTGTTGTGTGACTCTGGTAACTAGAGATCCCTCAGACCCTTTTAG
TCAGTGTGGAAAATCTCTAGCAGTAGTAGTTCATGTCATCTTATTATTCAGTATTTATAACTTGCAAAGA
AATGAATATCAGAGAGTGAGAGGCCCGGGTTAATTAAGGAAAGGGCTAGATCATTCTTGAAGACGAAAGG
GCCTCGTGATACGCCTATTTTTATAGGTTAATGTCATGATAATAATGGTTTCTTAGACGTCAGGTGGCAC
TTTTCGGGGAAATGTGCGCGGAACCCCTATTTGTTTATTTTTCTAAATACATTCAAATATGTATCCGCTC
ATGAGACAATAACCCTGATAAATGCTTCAATAATATTGAAAAAGGAAGAGTATGAGTATTCAACATTTCC
GTGTCGCCCTTATTCCCTTTTTTGCGGCATTTTGCCTTCCTGTTTTTGCTCACCCAGAAACGCTGGTGAA
AGTAAAAGATGCTGAAGATCAGTTGGGTGCACGAGTGGGTTACATCGAACTGGATCTCAACAGCGGTAAG
ATCCTTGAGAGTTTTCGCCCCGAAGAACGTTTTCCAATGATGAGCACTTTTAAAGTTCTGCTATGTGGCG
CGGTATTATCCCGTGTTGACGCCGGGCAAGAGCAACTCGGTCGCCGCATACACTATTCTCAGAATGACTT
GGTTGAGTACTCACCAGTCACAGAAAAGCATCTTACGGATGGCATGACAGTAAGAGAATTATGCAGTGCT
GCCATAACCATGAGTGATAACACTGCGGCCAACTTACTTCTGACAACGATCGGAGGACCGAAGGAGCTAA
CCGCTTTTTTGCACAACATGGGGGATCATGTAACTCGCCTTGATCGTTGGGAACCGGAGCTGAATGAAGC
CATACCAAACGACGAGCGTGACACCACGATGCCTGTAGCAATGGCAACAACGTTGCGCAAACTATTAACT
GGCGAACTACTTACTCTAGCTTCCCGGCAACAATTAATAGACTGGATGGAGGCGGATAAAGTTGCAGGAC
CACTTCTGCGCTCGGCCCTTCCGGCTGGCTGGTTTATTGCTGATAAATCTGGAGCCGGTGAGCGTGGGTC
TCGCGGTATCATTGCAGCACTGGGGCCAGATGGTAAGCCCTCCCGTATCGTAGTTATCTACACGACGGGG
AGTCAGGCAACTATGGATGAACGAAATAGACAGATCGCTGAGATAGGTGCCTCACTGATTAAGCATTGGT
AACTGTCAGACCAAGTTTACTCATATATACTTTAGATTGATTTAAAACTTCATTTTTAATTTAAAAGGAT
CTAGGTGAAGATCCTTTTTGATAATCTCATGACCAAAATCCCTTAACGTGAGTTTTCGTTCCACTGAGCG
TCAGACCCCGTAGAAAAGATCAAAGGATCTTCTTGAGATCCTTTTTTTCTGCGCGTAATCTGCTGCTTGC
AAACAAAAAAACCACCGCTACCAGCGGTGGTTTGTTTGCCGGATCAAGAGCTACCAACTCTTTTTCCGAA
GGTAACTGGCTTCAGCAGAGCGCAGATACCAAATACTGTTCTTCTAGTGTAGCCGTAGTTAGGCCACCAC
TTCAAGAACTCTGTAGCACCGCCTACATACCTCGCTCTGCTAATCCTGTTACCAGTGGCTGCTGCCAGTG
GCGATAAGTCGTGTCTTACCGGGTTGGACTCAAGACGATAGTTACCGGATAAGGCGCAGCGGTCGGGCTG
AACGGGGGGTTCGTGCACACAGCCCAGCTTGGAGCGAACGACCTACACCGAACTGAGATACCTACAGCGT
GAGCTATGAGAAAGCGCCACGCTTCCCGAAGGGAGAAAGGCGGACAGGTATCCGGTAAGCGGCAGGGTCG
GAACAGGAGAGCGCACGAGGGAGCTTCCAGGGGGAAACGCCTGGTATCTTTATAGTCCTGTCGGGTTTCG
CCACCTCTGACTTGAGCGTCGATTTTTGTGATGCTCGTCAGGGGGGCGGAGCCTATGGAAAAACGCCAGC
AACGCGGCCTTTTTACGGTTCCTGGCCTTTTGCTGGCCTTTTGCTCACATGTTCTTTCCTGCGTTATCCC
CTGATTCTGTGGATAACCGTATTACCGCCTTTGAGTGAGCTGATACCGCTCGCCGCAGCCGAACGACCGA
GCGCAGCGAGTCAGTGAGCGAGGAAGCGGAAGAGCGCCCAATACGCAAACCGCCTCTCCCCGCGCGTTGG
CCGATTCATTAATGCAGCAAGCTCATGGCTGACTAATTTTTTTTATTTATGCAGAGGCCGAGGCCGCCTC
GGCCTCTGAGCTATTCCAGAAGTAGTGAGGAGGCTTTTTTGGAGGCCTAGGCTTTTGCAAAAAGCTCCCC
GTGGCACGACAGGTTTCCCGACTGGAAAGCGGGCAGTGAGCGCAACGCAATTAATGTGAGTTAGCTCACT
CATTAGGCACCCCAGGCTTTACACTTTATGCTTCCGGCTCGTATGTTGTGTGGAATTGTGAGCGGATAAC
AATTTCACACAGGAAACAGCTATGACATGATTACGAATTTCACAAATAAAGCATTTTTTTCACTGCATTC
TAGTTGTGGTTTGTCCAAACTCATCAATGTATCTTATCATGTCTGGATCAACTGGATAACTCAAGCTAAC
CAAAATCATCCCAAACTTCCCACCCCATACCCTATTACCACTGCCAATTACCTGTGGTTTCATTTACTCT
AAACCTGTGATTCCTCTGAATTATTTTCATTTTAAAGAAATTGTATTTGTTAAATATGTACTACAAACTT
AGTAGT
Features (pLannotate 1.2.2; 30 found; start..end, strand, type, name):
    377..634     +  LTR            5' LTR (truncated): truncated 5' long terminal repeat (LTR) from HIV-1
    681..806     +  misc_feature   HIV-1 Ψ: packaging signal of human immunodeficiency virus type 1
    790..1128    +  CDS            HIV-1 gag (fragment): gag protein from human immunodeficiency virus 1; gag
   1303..1536    +  misc_feature   RRE: The Rev response element (RRE) of HIV-1 allows for Rev-dependent mRNA export from the nucleus to the cytoplasm.
   1913..2013    +  CDS            Rev (fragment): human immunodeficiency virus 1 (HIV-1) Rev protein; rev; enhances nuclear export of unspliced and incompletely spliced viral mRNAs
   2058..2175    +  misc_feature   cPPT/CTS: central polypurine tract and central termination sequence of HIV-1
   2223..3401    +  promoter       EF-1α promoter: strong constitutive promoter for human elongation factor EF-1α
   3422..3442    +  protein_bind   attB1: mutant version of attB; core recombination site for the Gateway® BP reaction BP Clonase™
   3448..6651    +  CDS            PIK3CA: PK3CA_HUMAN - Experimental evidence at protein level: Swiss-Prot protein existence level 1. Phosphoinositide-3-kinase (PI3K) phosphorylates phosphatidylinositol (PI) and its phosphorylated derivatives at position 3 of the inositol ring to produce 3-phosphoinositides (PubMed:15135396, PubMed:23936502, PubMed:28676499). Uses ATP and PtdIns(4,5)P2 (phosphatidylinositol 4,5-bisphosphate) to generate phosphatidylinositol 3,4,5-trisphosphate (PIP3) (PubMed:15135396, PubMed:28676499). PIP3 plays a key role by recruiting PH domain- containing proteins to the membrane, including AKT1 and PDPK1, activat
   6656..6680    -  protein_bind   attB2: mutant version of attB; recombination site for the Gateway® BP reaction BP Clonase™
   6688..6706    +  promoter       T3 promoter: promoter for bacteriophage T3 RNA polymerase
   6732..6750    -  promoter       T7 promoter: promoter for bacteriophage T7 RNA polymerase
   6756..6774    -  protein_bind   attB4 (fragment): mutant version of attB; core recombination site for the Gateway® BP reaction BP Clonase™
   6830..6871    +  CDS            V5 tag: epitope tag from simian virus 5
   6997..7459    +  misc_feature   IRES: internal ribosome entry site (IRES) of the encephalomyocarditis virus (EMCV)
   7473..8070    +  CDS            PuroR (fragment): puromycin N-acetyltransferase; pac from Streptomyces; confers resistance to puromycin
   8086..8674    +  misc_feature   WPRE: woodchuck hepatitis virus posttranscriptional regulatory element
   8682..8747    +  CDS            nef (fragment): NEF_HV1Z2 - Experimental evidence at protein level: Swiss-Prot protein existence level 1. Extracellular Nef protein targets CD4(+) T-lymphocytes for apoptosis by interacting with CXCR4 surface receptors. From Human immunodeficiency virus type 1 group M subtype D (isolate Z2/CDC-Z34) (HIV-1).
   8749..8982    +  LTR            3' LTR (ΔU3): self-inactivating 3' long terminal repeat (LTR) from HIV-1
   9187..9291    +  promoter       AmpR promoter: bla
   9292..10152   +  CDS            AmpR: β-lactamase; bla; confers resistance to ampicillin, carbenicillin, and related antibiotics
  10323..10911   +  rep_origin     ori: high-copy-number ColE1/pMB1/pBR322/pUC origin of replication
  11094..11148   +  CDS            lacI (fragment): lac repressor; lacI; The lac repressor binds to the lac operator to inhibit transcription in E. coli. This inhibition can be relieved by adding lactose or isopropyl-β-D-thiogalactopyranoside (IPTG).
  11154..11247   +  rep_origin     SV40 ori (fragment): SV40 origin of replication
  11272..11309   +  CDS            lacI (fragment): lac repressor; lacI; The lac repressor binds to the lac operator to inhibit transcription in E. coli. This inhibition can be relieved by adding lactose or isopropyl-β-D-thiogalactopyranoside (IPTG).
  11322..11343   +  protein_bind   CAP binding site: CAP binding activates transcription in the presence of cAMP. E. coli catabolite activator protein
  11358..11388   +  promoter       lac promoter: promoter for the E. coli lac operon
  11392..11414   +  protein_bind   lac operator (fragment): The lac repressor binds to the lac operator to inhibit transcription in E. coli. This inhibition can be relieved by adding lactose or isopropyl-β-D-thiogalactopyranoside (IPTG). lac repressor encoded by lacI
  11446..11529   +  polyA_signal   SV40 poly(A) signal (fragment): SV40 polyadenylation signal
  11696..329     +  CDS            nef (fragment) (across the origin): NEF_HV1BR - Experimental evidence at protein level: Swiss-Prot protein existence level 1. Extracellular Nef protein targets CD4(+) T-lymphocytes for apoptosis by interacting with CXCR4 surface receptors (PubMed:14990729). From Human immunodeficiency virus type 1 group M subtype B (isolate BRU/LAI) (HIV-1).
