[The description below was written by a language model from this plasmid's Addgene catalogue record and pLannotate feature annotations shown in this document.]
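Description:
pHAGE-PIK3CA-M1043L is an HIV-1-derived lentiviral expression plasmid built on the pHAGE backbone for delivering a mutant human PIK3CA allele into mammalian cells. In bacteria it is maintained through a high-copy ColE1/pUC-type origin and selected with ampicillin via the β-lactamase gene. The viral portion of the roughly 11.7 kb sequence carries a truncated 5' LTR, the Ψ packaging signal with an adjoining gag fragment, the Rev response element, the cPPT/CTS, and a ΔU3 3' LTR. Together these allow the transcript to be packaged when helper functions are supplied in trans, while the deleted U3 region makes the integrated provirus self-inactivating.

Between the LTRs, the human EF-1α promoter drives a strong constitutive transcript encoding the p110α catalytic subunit of phosphoinositide 3-kinase, which converts PIP2 to PIP3 and so activates AKT signalling. The coding sequence carries the M1043L substitution and is flanked by attB1 and attB2 sites, consistent with its insertion by Gateway recombination. A V5 epitope tag is annotated some distance downstream of attB2, but the record does not state whether it is fused in frame to the insert. Further downstream, an EMCV IRES directs translation of a puromycin N-acetyltransferase gene from the same mRNA, so transduced cells can be selected with puromycin. A WPRE enhances transcript expression.

The plasmid was deposited with a study on systematic functional annotation of somatic cancer mutations. It is suited to stable expression of this PIK3CA variant so that its functional effects can be assessed.
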