Addgene plasmid #116511: pHAGE-PIK3CA-M1043L
Purpose: Lentiviral expression of PIK3CA M1043L
Depositing lab: Gordon Mills & Kenneth Scott. Depositing organization: Baylor College of Medicine. Publication: Systematic Functional Annotation of Somatic Mutations in Cancer. Ng PK, Li J, Jeong KJ, Shao S, Chen H, Tsang YH, Sengupta S, Wang Z, Bhavana VH, Tran R, Soewito S, Minussi DC, Moreno D, Kong K, Dogruluk T, Lu H, Gao J, Tokheim C, Zhou DC, Johnson AM, Zeng J, Ip CKM, Ju Z, Wester M, Yu S, Li Y, Vellano CP, Schultz N, Karchin R, Ding L, Lu Y, Cheung LWT, Chen K, Shaw KR, Meric-Bernstam F, Scott KL, Yi S, Sahni N, Liang H, Mills GB. Cancer Cell. 2018 Mar 12;33(3):450-462.e10. doi: 10.1016/j.ccell.2018.01.021. PubMed 29533785.
Backbone
  Vector backbone: pHAGE
  Vector type: Lentiviral
Growth in bacteria
  Bacterial resistance: Ampicillin, 100 μg/mL
  Growth temperature: 37°C
  Growth strain: Stbl3
  Copy number: High Copy
Gene/Insert
  Gene/Insert name: PIK3CA
  Species: H. sapiens (human)
  Mutation: M1043L
  Entrez Gene: PIK3CA (a.k.a. CCM4, CLAPO, CLOVE, CWS5, HMH, MCAP, MCM, MCMTC, PI3K, PI3K-alpha, p110-alpha)
  Cloning method: Gateway Cloning
Terms and licenses: Academic/Nonprofit Terms; Industry Terms: Not Available to Industry
How to cite: pHAGE-PIK3CA-M1043L was a gift from Gordon Mills & Kenneth Scott (Addgene plasmid # 116511 ; http://n2t.net/addgene:116511 ; RRID:Addgene_116511)
