>Addgene plasmid #116511 | pHAGE-PIK3CA-M1043L | depositor partial sequence | sequence record 219385 | insert
ATGCCTCCACGACCATCATCAGGTGAACTGTGGGGCATCCACTTGATGCCCCCAAGAATCCTAGTAGAAT
GTTTACTACCAAATGGAATGATAGTGACTTTAGAATGCCTCCGTGAGGCTACATTAATAACCATAAAGCA
TGAACTATTTAAAGAAGCAAGAAAATACCCCCTCCATCAACTTCTTCAAGATGAATCTTCTTACATTTTC
GTAAGTGTTACTCAAGAAGCAGAAAGGGAAGAATTTTTTGATGAAACAAGACGACTTTGTGACCTTCGGC
TTTTTCAACCCTTTTTAAAAGTAATTGAACCAGTAGGCAACCGTGAAGAAAAGATCCTCAATCGAGAAAT
TGGTTTTGCTATCGGCATGCCAGTGTGTGAATTTGATATGGTTAAAGATCCAGAAGTACAGGACTTCCGA
AGAAATATTCTGAACGTTTGTAAAGAAGCTGTGGATCTTAGGGACCTCAATTCACCTCATAGTAGAGCAA
TGTATGTCTATCCTCCAAATGTAGAATCTTCACCAGAATTGCCAAAGCACATATATAATAAATTAGATAA
AGGGCAAATAATAGTGGTGATCTGGGTAATAGTTTCTCCAAATAATGACAAGCAGAAGTATACTCTGAAA
ATCAACCATGACTGTGTACCAGAACAAGTAATTGCTGAAGCAATCAGGAAAAAAACTCGAAGTATGTTGC
TATCCTCTGAACAACTAAAACTCTGTGTTTTAGAATATCAGGGCAAGTATATTTTAAAAGTGTGTGGATG
TGATGAATACTTCCTAGAAAAATATCCTCTGAGTCAGTATAAGTATATAAGAAGCTGTATAATGCTTGGG
AGGATGCCCAATTTGATGTTGATGGCTAAAGAAAGCCTTTATTCTCAACTGCCAATGGACTGTTTTACAA
TGCCATCTTATTCCAGACGCATTTCCACAGCTACACCATATATGAATGGAGAAACATCTACAAAATCCCT
TTGGGTTATAAATAGTGCACTCAGAATAAAAATTCTTTGTGCAACCTACGTGAATGTAAATATTCGAGAC
ATTGATAAGATCTATGTTCGAACAGGTATCTACCATGGAGGAGAACCCTTATGTGACAATGTGAACACTC
AAAGAGTACCTTGTTCCAATCCCAGGTGGAATGAATGGCTGAATTATGATATATACATTCCTGATCTTCC
TCGTGCTGCTCGACTTTGCCTTTCCATTTGCTCTGTTAAAGGCCGAAAGGGTGCTAAAGAGGAACACTGT
CCATTGGCATGGGGAAATATAAACTTGTTTGATTACACAGACACTCTAGTATCTGGAAAAATGGCTTTGA
ATCTTTGGCCAGTACCTCATGGATTAGAAGATTTGCTGAACCCTATTGGTGTTACTGGATCAAATCCAAA
TAAAGAAACTCCATGCTTAGAGTTGGAGTTTGACTGGTTCAGCAGTGTGGTAAAGTTCCCAGATATGTCA
GTGATTGAAGAGCATGCCAATTGGTCTGTATCCCGAGAAGCAGGATTTAGCTATTCCCACGCAGGACTGA
GTAACAGACTAGCTAGAGACAATGAATTAAGGGAAAATGACAAAGAACAGCTCAAAGCAATTTCTACACG
AGATCCTCTCTCTGAAATCACTGAGCAGGAGAAAGATTTTCTATGGAGTCACAGACACTATTGTGTAACT
ATCCCCGAAATTCTACCCAAATTGCTTCTGTCTGTTAAATGGAATTCTAGAGATGAAGTAGCCCAGATGT
ATTGCTTGGTAAAAGATTGGCCTCCAATCAAACCTGAACAGGCTATGGAACTTCTGGACTGTAATTACCC
AGATCCTATGGTTCGAGGTTTTGCTGTTCGGTGCTTGGAAAAATATTTAACAGATGACAAACTTTCTCAG
TATTTAATTCAGCTAGTACAGGTCCTAAAATATGAACAATATTTGGATAACTTGCTTGTGAGATTTTTAC
TGAAGAAAGCATTGACTAATCAAAGGATTGGGCACTTTTTCTTTTGGCATTTAAAATCTGAGATGCACAA
TAAAACAGTTAGCCAGAGGTTTGGCCTGCTTTTGGAGTCCTATTGTCGTGCATGTGGGATGTATTTGAAG
CACCTGAATAGGCAAGTCGAGGCAATGGAAAAGCTCATTAACTTAACTGACATTCTCAAACAGGAGAAGA
AGGATGAAACACAAAAGGTACAGATGAAGTTTTTAGTTGAGCAAATGAGGCGACCAGATTTCATGGATGC
TCTACAGGGCTTTCTGTCTCCTCTAAACCCTGCTCATCAACTAGGAAACCTCAGGCTTGAAGAGTGTCGA
ATTATGTCCTCTGCAAAAAGGCCACTGTGGTTGAATTGGGAGAACCCAGACATCATGTCAGAGTTACTGT
TTCAGAACAATGAGATCATCTTTAAAAATGGGGATGATTTACGGCAAGATATGCTAACACTTCAAATTAT
TCGTATTATGGAAAATATCTGGCAAAATCAAGGTCTTGATCTTCGAATGTTACCTTATGGTTGTCTGTCA
ATCGGTGACTGTGTGGGACTTATTGAGGTGGTGCGAAATTCTCACACTATTATGCAAATTCAGTGCAAAG
GCGGCTTGAAAGGTGCACTGCAGTTCAACAGCCACACACTACATCAGTGGCTCAAAGACAAGAACAAAGG
AGAAATATATGATGCAGCCATTGACCTGTTTACACGTTCATGTGCTGGATACTGTGTAGCTACCTTCATT
TTGGGAATTGGAGATCGTCACAATAGTAACATCATGGTGAAAGACGATGGACAACTGTTTCATATAGATT
TTGGACACTTTTTGGATCACAAGAAGAAAAAATTTGGTTATAAACGAGAACGTGTGCCATTTGTTTTGAC
ACAGGATTTCTTAATAGTGATTAGTAAAGGAGCCCAAGAATGCACAAAGACAAGAGAATTTGAGAGGTTT
CAGGAGATGTGTTACAAGGCTTATCTAGCTATTCGACAGCATGCCAATCTCTTCATAAATCTTTTCTCAA
TGATGCTTGGCTCTGGAATGCCAGAACTACAATCTTTTGATGACATTGCATACATTCGAAAGACCCTAGC
CTTAGATAAAACTGAGCAAGAGGCTTTGGAGTATTTCATGAAACAACTGAATGATGCACATCATGGTGGC
TGGACAACAAAAATGGATTGGATCTTCCACACAATTAAACAGCATGCATTGAACTGA
